Addgene plasmid #20590: pWZL Neo Myr Flag PLK2
Depositing lab: William Hahn & Jean Zhao. Depositing organization: Dana-Farber Cancer Institute. Publication: Integrative Genomic Approaches Identify IKBKE as a Breast Cancer Oncogene (Kinase Library Clones). Boehm JS, Zhao JJ, Yao J, Kim SY, Firestein R, Dunn IF, Sjostrom SK, Garraway LA, Weremowicz S, Richardson AL, Greulich H, Stewart CJ, Mulvey LA, Shen RR, Ambrogio L, Hirozane-Kishikawa T, Hill DE, Vidal M, Meyerson M, Grenier JK, Hinkle G, Root DE, Roberts TM, Lander ES, Polyak K, Hahn WC. Cell. 2007 Jun 15. 129(6):1065-1079. 10.1016/j.cell.2007.03.052 PubMed 17574021.
Backbone
  Vector backbone: pWZL-Neo-Myr-Flag-DEST
  Backbone manufacturer: William Hahn Lab (available at Addgene, #15300)
  Vector type: Mammalian Expression, Retroviral
  Selectable markers: Neomycin (select with G418)
Growth in bacteria
  Bacterial resistance: Ampicillin, 100 μg/mL
  Growth temperature: 37°C
  Growth strain: Stbl3
  Growth instructions: Stbl3 cells to prevent recombination.
  Copy number: Unknown
Gene/Insert
  Gene/Insert name: PLK2 (alt name: polo-like kinase 2 (drosophila))
  Species: H. sapiens (human)
  GenBank ID: NM_006622
  Entrez Gene: PLK2 (a.k.a. SNK, hPlk2, hSNK)
  Tag / fusion protein: Myr (N terminal on backbone); Flag (N terminal on backbone)
  Cloning method: Gateway Cloning
  Sequencing primers: 5′ pWZL-Fwd (GAA CCT CCT CGT TCG ACC); 3′ pWZL-Rev (TTC CGG GCC CTC ACA TTG)
Resource information
  A portion of this plasmid was derived from a plasmid made by: 2-H8
Terms and licenses: Academic/Nonprofit Terms; Industry Terms: Not Available to Industry
Depositor comments: ORFs were cloned into Gateway compatible pEntry vectors. An LR recombination reaction was performed to move the ORF to pWZL-Neo-Myr-Flag DEST such that the ORF would have 5' myristoylation and flag tags. This plasmid is part of a kinase library, and the gene has been verified, but has not been fully sequenced for minor mutations. Please see the following link for plasmids from this article that are not part of the kinase library http://www.addgene.org/pubmed/17574021
How to cite: pWZL Neo Myr Flag PLK2 was a gift from William Hahn & Jean Zhao (Addgene plasmid # 20590 ; http://n2t.net/addgene:20590 ; RRID:Addgene_20590)
