[The description below was written by a language model from this plasmid's Addgene catalogue record.]
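Description:
pWZL Neo Myr Flag PLK2 is a retroviral mammalian expression plasmid built on the Gateway-compatible pWZL-Neo-Myr-Flag-DEST backbone. It is propagated in bacteria under ampicillin selection, using a recombination-deficient strain to guard against rearrangement, a common precaution for retroviral vectors with repeated sequences. After delivery into mammalian cells, cells carrying the vector can be selected with G418 through the neomycin resistance marker. The record does not include a feature table, so the promoter driving the insert, the origin of replication and the arrangement linking the insert to the neomycin marker are not stated; copy number is listed as unknown.

The payload is the open reading frame of human PLK2 (polo-like kinase 2, also known as SNK), a member of the polo-like kinase family. The ORF was first cloned into a Gateway entry vector and then transferred by LR recombination into the destination vector, placing it in frame behind two backbone-encoded N-terminal elements: a myristoylation signal and a Flag epitope. A myristoylation signal directs lipid modification that targets the fusion protein to membranes, a strategy often used to promote activation of kinases. The Flag tag allows detection or immunoprecipitation with anti-Flag antibodies.

The construct belongs to a library of myristoylated, Flag-tagged human kinase clones assembled for gain-of-function studies of oncogenic kinases in breast cancer. It suits stable retroviral expression of membrane-targeted PLK2. The depositor notes that the identity of the gene was verified but that the clone was not fully sequenced, so minor mutations cannot be excluded.
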