>Addgene plasmid #20590 | pWZL Neo Myr Flag PLK2 | addgene partial sequence | sequence record 26415 | 20590 with pWZL-Fwd
CTCCTTCTCTAGGCGCCGGCCGGATCCAGAATTCGCCACCATGGGGTCTTCAAAATCTAAACCAAAGGAC
CCCAGCCAGCGCCGGCGCAGGATCCGAGGTTACCTTGACTACAAAGACGATGACGACAAGCAATTGACAA
GTTTGTACAAAAAAGTTGGCATGGAGCTTTTGCGGACTATCACCTACCAGCCAGCCGCCAGCACCAAAAT
GTGCGAGCAGGCGCTGGGCAAGGGTTGCGGAGCAGACTCGAAGAAGAAGCGGCCGCCGCAGCCCCCCGAG
GAATCGCAGCCACCTCAGTCCCAGGCGCAAGTGCCCCCGGCGGCCCCTCACCACCATCACCACCATTCGC
ACTCGGGGCCGGAGATCTCGCGGATTATCGTCGACCCCACGACTGGGAAGCGCTACTGCCGGGGCAAAGT
GCTGGGAAAGGGTGGCTTTGCAAAATGTTACGAGATGACAGATTTGACAAATAACAAAGTCTACGCCGCA
AAAATTATTCCTCACAGCAGAGTAGCTAAACCTCATCAAAGGGAAAAGATTGACAAAGAAATAGAGCTTC
ACAGAATTCTTCATCATAAGCATGTAGTGCAGTTTTACCACTACTTCGAGGACAAAGAAAACATTTACAT
TCTCTTGGAATACTGCAGTAGAAGGTCAATGGCTCNTATTTTGAAAGCAAGAAAGGTGTTGACAGAGCCA
GAAGTTCGATACTACCTCAGGCAGANTGTGTCTGGACTGAAATACCTTCATGAACAAGAAATCTTGCA
